Addgene plasmid #132022: pDONR221_SLC20A2
Purpose: Gateway entry clone with codon-optimized ORF sequence for subcloning into custom expression vectors
Depositing lab: RESOLUTE Consortium & Giulio Superti-Furga. Depositing organization: CeMM Research Center for Molecular Medicine. Publication: The RESOLUTE consortium: unlocking SLC transporters for drug discovery. Superti-Furga G, Lackner D, Wiedmer T, Ingles-Prieto A, Barbosa B, Girardi E, Goldmann U, Gurtl B, Klavins K, Klimek C, Lindinger S, Lineiro-Retes E, Muller AC, Onstein S, Redinger G, Reil D, Sedlyarov V, Wolf G, Crawford M, Everley R, ... Steppan CM. Nat Rev Drug Discov. 2020 Jul;19(7):429-430. doi: 10.1038/d41573-020-00056-6. PubMed 32265506.
Backbone
  Vector backbone: pDONR221
  Backbone manufacturer: Thermo Fisher Scientific
  Backbone size w/o insert (bp): 2550
  Vector type: Mammalian Expression
Growth in bacteria
  Bacterial resistance: Kanamycin, 50 μg/mL
  Growth temperature: 37°C
  Growth strain: Stbl3
  Copy number: High Copy
Gene/Insert
  Gene/Insert name: SLC20A2 (alt name: PiT-2, Glvr-2, Ram-1, MLVAR, GLVR2)
  Species: H. sapiens (human)
  Insert size (bp): 1956
  Entrez Gene: SLC20A2 (a.k.a. GLVR-2, GLVR2, IBGC1, IBGC2, IBGC3, MLVAR, PIT-2, PIT2, RAM1, Ram-1)
  Cloning method: Gateway Cloning
  Sequencing primers: 5′ M13-fwd; 3′ M13-rev
Terms and licenses: Academic/Nonprofit Terms; Industry Terms
Depositor comments: For more information on the full Resolute plasmid collection, please see www.addgene.org/depositor-collections/re-solute/. Please provide your feedback on this plasmid to the RESOLUTE consortium by filling out their RESOLUTE repository feedback form: https://forms.office.com/Pages/ResponsePage.aspx?id=0e05yklzmkS7rjFGQL4N7z4feCLQvEJAmVcOCM_u885UN1JJRko0Ukg4TVQwNTZLOUxPQVJWT1NHUCQlQCN0PWcu
How to cite: pDONR221_SLC20A2 was a gift from RESOLUTE Consortium & Giulio Superti-Furga (Addgene plasmid # 132022 ; http://n2t.net/addgene:132022 ; RRID:Addgene_132022)
