[The description below was written by a language model from this plasmid's Addgene catalogue record and pLannotate feature annotations shown in this document.]
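Description:
pDONR221_SLC20A2 is a Gateway entry clone built on the pDONR221 backbone and carrying a codon-optimized open reading frame for human SLC20A2 (also known as PiT-2, GLVR2 or Ram-1). This protein is a sodium-dependent phosphate symporter thought to have a housekeeping role in cellular phosphate uptake. The sequenced plasmid is about 4.5 kb. It replicates in E. coli from a high-copy ColE1/pUC-type origin and is selected with kanamycin through an aminoglycoside phosphotransferase (KanR) gene.

The 1,956 bp SLC20A2 coding sequence lies between attL1 and attL2, the recombination sites used in the Gateway LR reaction. LR Clonase can therefore move the ORF directionally into any attR-containing destination vector, which then supplies the promoter, tags and selection markers needed for a given experiment. Although the catalogue lists the vector type as mammalian expression, the feature table shows no eukaryotic promoter or polyadenylation signal, so the plasmid serves as a shuttle for subcloning rather than an expression construct in its own right. The rrnB T1 and T2 terminators upstream of the cassette insulate the insert from read-through transcription in bacteria. A T7 promoter sits just beyond attL2, oriented toward the insert on the opposite strand. Short lacI and lacZα fragments are backbone remnants with no evident function, and M13 primer sites flank the insert for sequence verification. No epitope tags or reporters are annotated, and the record does not say whether the ORF retains a stop codon.

The clone belongs to a consortium collection of solute carrier (SLC) transporter ORFs, intended as a standard resource for building custom expression vectors to study SLC function and drug discovery.
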