Features (pLannotate 1.2.2; 10 found; start..end, strand, type, name):
    121..213     +  CDS            lacI (fragment): lac repressor; lacI; The lac repressor binds to the lac operator to inhibit transcription in E. coli. This inhibition can be relieved by adding lactose or isopropyl-β-D-thiogalactopyranoside (IPTG).
    268..295     -  terminator     rrnB T2 terminator: transcription terminator T2 from the E. coli rrnB gene
    427..470     +  terminator     rrnB T1 terminator: Escherichia coli rrnB; transcription terminator T1 from the E. coli rrnB gene
    517..553     -  CDS            lacZα (fragment): LacZα fragment of β-galactosidase; lacZ fragment
    569..668     +  protein_bind   attL1: mutant version of attL; recombination site for the Gateway® LR reaction LR Clonase™
    674..2629    +  CDS            SLC20A2: S20A2_HUMAN - Also known as GLVR2, PIT2. Experimental evidence at protein level: Swiss-Prot protein existence level 1. Sodium-phosphate symporter which seems to play a fundamental housekeeping role in phosphate transport by absorbing phosphate from interstitial fluid for normal cellular functions such as cellular metabolism, signal transduction, and nucleic acid and lipid synthesis. In vitro, sodium-dependent phosphate uptake is not significantly affected by acidic and alkaline conditions, however sodium-independent phosphate uptake occurs at acidic conditions. May play a role in extracellular
   2631..2730    -  protein_bind   attL2: mutant version of attL; recombination site for the Gateway® LR reaction LR Clonase™
   2748..2766    -  promoter       T7 promoter: promoter for bacteriophage T7 RNA polymerase
   2900..3709    +  CDS            KanR: aminoglycoside phosphotransferase; aph(3')-Ia; confers resistance to kanamycin in bacteria or G418 (Geneticin®) in eukaryotes
   3856..4444    +  rep_origin     ori: high-copy-number ColE1/pMB1/pBR322/pUC origin of replication
>Addgene plasmid #132022 | pDONR221_SLC20A2 | addgene full sequence | sequence record 261014 | Addgene NGS Result
CTTTCCTGCGTTATCCCCTGATTCTGTGGATAACCGTATTACCGCCTTTGAGTGAGCTGATACCGCTCGC
CGCAGCCGAACGACCGAGCGCAGCGAGTCAGTGAGCGAGGAAGCGGAAGAGCGCCCAATACGCAAACCGC
CTCTCCCCGCGCGTTGGCCGATTCATTAATGCAGCTGGCACGACAGGTTTCCCGACTGGAAAGCGGGCAG
TGAGCGCAACGCAATTAATACGCGTACCGCTAGCCAGGAAGAGTTTGTAGAAACGCAAAAAGGCCATCCG
TCAGGATGGCCTTCTGCTTAGTTTGATGCCTGGCAGTTTATGGCGGGCGTCCTGCCCGCCACCCTCCGGG
CCGTTGCTTCACAACGTTCAAATCCGCTCCCGGCGGATTTGTCCTACTCAGGAGAGCGTTCACCGACAAA
CAACAGATAAAACGAAAGGCCCAGTCTTCCGACTGAGCCTTTCGTTTTATTTGATGCCTGGCAGTTCCCT
ACTCTCGCGTTAACGCTAGCATGGATGTTTTCCCAGTCACGACGTTGTAAAACGACGGCCAGTCTTAAGC
TCGGGCCCCAAATAATGATTTTATTTTGACTGATAGTGACCTGTTCGTTGCAACACATTGATGAGCAATG
CTTTTTTATAATGCCAACTTTGTACAAAAAAGCAGGCTCCACCATGGCCATGGACGAGTATCTGTGGATG
GTCATCCTGGGCTTCATCATCGCCTTTATCCTGGCCTTCAGCGTGGGCGCCAACGATGTGGCCAATTCCT
TTGGCACCGCAGTGGGATCTGGAGTGGTGACACTGAGGCAGGCCTGCATCCTGGCCAGCATCTTCGAGAC
CACAGGATCCGTGCTGCTGGGAGCAAAAGTGGGAGAGACCATCCGCAAGGGCATCATCGACGTGAACCTG
TACAATGAGACCGTGGAGACACTGATGGCAGGAGAGGTGAGCGCCATGGTGGGATCCGCCGTGTGGCAGC
TGATCGCATCTTTTCTGCGGCTGCCCATCAGCGGCACCCACTGTATCGTGGGCTCTACAATCGGCTTCAG
CCTGGTGGCCATCGGCACAAAGGGCGTGCAGTGGATGGAGCTGGTGAAGATCGTGGCCTCTTGGTTCATC
AGCCCTCTGCTGTCCGGCTTCATGTCTGGCCTGCTGTTTGTGCTGATCCGGATCTTCATCCTGAAGAAGG
AGGACCCAGTGCCTAACGGACTGAGAGCCCTGCCAGTGTTTTATGCCGCCACCATCGCCATCAACGTGTT
CAGCATCATGTACACAGGAGCACCTGTGCTGGGACTGGTGCTGCCAATGTGGGCCATCGCCCTGATCTCT
TTTGGCGTGGCCCTGCTGTTCGCCTTCTTCGTGTGGCTGTTCGTGTGCCCCTGGATGCGGAGAAAGATCA
CCGGCAAGCTGCAGAAGGAGGGCGCCCTGTCCAGGGTGTCTGATGAGAGCCTGTCCAAGGTGCAGGAGGC
CGAGTCTCCAGTGTTCAAGGAGCTGCCAGGAGCAAAGGCAAACGACGATAGCACCATCCCTCTGACAGGA
GCAGCAGGAGAGACCCTGGGCACATCCGAGGGCACCAGCGCCGGATCCCACCCTAGGGCAGCATACGGAA
GAGCCCTGAGCATGACACACGGCTCTGTGAAGAGCCCAATCTCCAATGGCACCTTCGGCTTTGACGGCCA
CACACGCAGCGATGGCCACGTGTATCACACCGTGCACAAGGACTCCGGCCTGTACAAGGATCTGCTGCAC
AAGATCCACATCGACAGGGGACCAGAGGAGAAGCCTGCACAGGAGTCCAACTATCGCCTGCTGAGGCGCA
ACAATTCTTACACCTGCTATACAGCAGCAATCTGTGGACTGCCAGTGCACGCCACCTTCCGGGCAGCAGA
CAGCTCCGCCCCAGAGGATTCTGAGAAGCTGGTGGGCGACACAGTGTCTTACAGCAAGAAGAGGCTGCGC
TACGATAGCTATTCTAGCTACTGCAATGCAGTGGCAGAGGCAGAGATCGAGGCAGAGGAGGGCGGCGTGG
AGATGAAGCTGGCATCCGAGCTGGCAGACCCAGATCAGCCAAGAGAGGACCCAGCAGAGGAGGAGAAGGA
GGAGAAGGATGCCCCTGAGGTGCACCTGCTGTTCCACTTTCTGCAGGTGCTGACCGCATGCTTCGGAAGC
TTTGCCCACGGAGGCAACGACGTGAGCAATGCAATCGGACCACTGGTGGCCCTGTGGCTGATCTATAAGC
AGGGAGGAGTCACCCAGGAGGCAGCAACACCCGTGTGGCTGCTGTTTTACGGAGGAGTGGGAATCTGTAC
CGGACTGTGGGTGTGGGGCCGGAGAGTGATCCAGACAATGGGCAAGGACCTGACCCCTATCACACCATCC
TCTGGCTTTACCATCGAGCTGGCCAGCGCCTTCACAGTGGTCATCGCCTCCAACATCGGCCTGCCCGTGT
CTACCACACACTGTAAAGTGGGATCTGTGGTGGCAGTGGGATGGATCCGGAGCAGAAAGGCCGTGGATTG
GAGGCTGTTTCGCAATATCTTCGTGGCATGGTTTGTGACCGTGCCAGTGGCAGGACTGTTCTCCGCCGCC
GTGATGGCCCTGCTGATGTATGGCATCCTGCCTTACGTGGACCCAGCTTTCTTGTACAAAGTTGGCATTA
TAAGAAAGCATTGCTTATCAATTTGTTGCAACGAACAGGTCACTATCAGTCAAAATAAAATCATTATTTG
CCATCCAGCTGATATCCCCTATAGTGAGTCGTATTACATGGTCATAGCTGTTTCCTGGCAGCTCTGGCCC
GTGTCTCAAAATCTCTGATGTTACATTGCACAAGATAAAAATATATCATCATGAACAATAAAACTGTCTG
CTTACATAAACAGTAATACAAGGGGTGTTATGAGCCATATTCAACGGGAAACGTCGAGGCCGCGATTAAA
TTCCAACATGGATGCTGATTTATATGGGTATAAATGGGCTCGCGATAATGTCGGGCAATCAGGTGCGACA
ATCTATCGCTTGTATGGGAAGCCCGATGCGCCAGAGTTGTTTCTGAAACATGGCAAAGGTAGCGTTGCCA
ATGATGTTACAGATGAGATGGTCAGACTAAACTGGCTGACGGAATTTATGCCTCTTCCGACCATCAAGCA
TTTTATCCGTACTCCTGATGATGCATGGTTACTCACCACTGCGATCCCCGGAAAAACAGCATTCCAGGTA
TTAGAAGAATATCCTGATTCAGGTGAAAATATTGTTGATGCGCTGGCAGTGTTCCTGCGCCGGTTGCATT
CGATTCCTGTTTGTAATTGTCCTTTTAACAGCGATCGCGTATTTCGTCTCGCTCAGGCGCAATCACGAAT
GAATAACGGTTTGGTTGATGCGAGTGATTTTGATGACGAGCGTAATGGCTGGCCTGTTGAACAAGTCTGG
AAAGAAATGCATAAACTTTTGCCATTCTCACCGGATTCAGTCGTCACTCATGGTGATTTCTCACTTGATA
ACCTTATTTTTGACGAGGGGAAATTAATAGGTTGTATTGATGTTGGACGAGTCGGAATCGCAGACCGATA
CCAGGATCTTGCCATCCTATGGAACTGCCTCGGTGAGTTTTCTCCTTCATTACAGAAACGGCTTTTTCAA
AAATATGGTATTGATAATCCTGATATGAATAAATTGCAGTTTCATTTGATGCTCGATGAGTTTTTCTAAT
CAGAATTGGTTAATTGGTTGTAACACTGGCAGAGCATTACGCTGACTTGACGGGACGGCGCAAGCTCATG
ACCAAAATCCCTTAACGTGAGTTACGCGTCGTTCCACTGAGCGTCAGACCCCGTAGAAAAGATCAAAGGA
TCTTCTTGAGATCCTTTTTTTCTGCGCGTAATCTGCTGCTTGCAAACAAAAAAACCACCGCTACCAGCGG
TGGTTTGTTTGCCGGATCAAGAGCTACCAACTCTTTTTCCGAAGGTAACTGGCTTCAGCAGAGCGCAGAT
ACCAAATACTGTTCTTCTAGTGTAGCCGTAGTTAGGCCACCACTTCAAGAACTCTGTAGCACCGCCTACA
TACCTCGCTCTGCTAATCCTGTTACCAGTGGCTGCTGCCAGTGGCGATAAGTCGTGTCTTACCGGGTTGG
ACTCAAGACGATAGTTACCGGATAAGGCGCAGCGGTCGGGCTGAACGGGGGGTTCGTGCACACAGCCCAG
CTTGGAGCGAACGACCTACACCGAACTGAGATACCTACAGCGTGAGCTATGAGAAAGCGCCACGCTTCCC
GAAGGGAGAAAGGCGGACAGGTATCCGGTAAGCGGCAGGGTCGGAACAGGAGAGCGCACGAGGGAGCTTC
CAGGGGGAAACGCCTGGTATCTTTATAGTCCTGTCGGGTTTCGCCACCTCTGACTTGAGCGTCGATTTTT
GTGATGCTCGTCAGGGGGGCGGAGCCTATGGAAAAACGCCAGCAACGCGGCCTTTTTACGGTTCCTGGCC
TTTTGCTGGCCTTTTGCTCACATGTT
