>Addgene plasmid #132022 | pDONR221_SLC20A2 | depositor partial sequence | sequence record 253444 | Codon-optimized ORF of SLC20A2
ATGGCCATGGACGAGTATCTGTGGATGGTCATCCTGGGCTTCATCATCGCCTTTATCCTGGCCTTCAGCG
TGGGCGCCAACGATGTGGCCAATTCCTTTGGCACCGCAGTGGGATCTGGAGTGGTGACACTGAGGCAGGC
CTGCATCCTGGCCAGCATCTTCGAGACCACAGGATCCGTGCTGCTGGGAGCAAAAGTGGGAGAGACCATC
CGCAAGGGCATCATCGACGTGAACCTGTACAATGAGACCGTGGAGACACTGATGGCAGGAGAGGTGAGCG
CCATGGTGGGATCCGCCGTGTGGCAGCTGATCGCATCTTTTCTGCGGCTGCCCATCAGCGGCACCCACTG
TATCGTGGGCTCTACAATCGGCTTCAGCCTGGTGGCCATCGGCACAAAGGGCGTGCAGTGGATGGAGCTG
GTGAAGATCGTGGCCTCTTGGTTCATCAGCCCTCTGCTGTCCGGCTTCATGTCTGGCCTGCTGTTTGTGC
TGATCCGGATCTTCATCCTGAAGAAGGAGGACCCAGTGCCTAACGGACTGAGAGCCCTGCCAGTGTTTTA
TGCCGCCACCATCGCCATCAACGTGTTCAGCATCATGTACACAGGAGCACCTGTGCTGGGACTGGTGCTG
CCAATGTGGGCCATCGCCCTGATCTCTTTTGGCGTGGCCCTGCTGTTCGCCTTCTTCGTGTGGCTGTTCG
TGTGCCCCTGGATGCGGAGAAAGATCACCGGCAAGCTGCAGAAGGAGGGCGCCCTGTCCAGGGTGTCTGA
TGAGAGCCTGTCCAAGGTGCAGGAGGCCGAGTCTCCAGTGTTCAAGGAGCTGCCAGGAGCAAAGGCAAAC
GACGATAGCACCATCCCTCTGACAGGAGCAGCAGGAGAGACCCTGGGCACATCCGAGGGCACCAGCGCCG
GATCCCACCCTAGGGCAGCATACGGAAGAGCCCTGAGCATGACACACGGCTCTGTGAAGAGCCCAATCTC
CAATGGCACCTTCGGCTTTGACGGCCACACACGCAGCGATGGCCACGTGTATCACACCGTGCACAAGGAC
TCCGGCCTGTACAAGGATCTGCTGCACAAGATCCACATCGACAGGGGACCAGAGGAGAAGCCTGCACAGG
AGTCCAACTATCGCCTGCTGAGGCGCAACAATTCTTACACCTGCTATACAGCAGCAATCTGTGGACTGCC
AGTGCACGCCACCTTCCGGGCAGCAGACAGCTCCGCCCCAGAGGATTCTGAGAAGCTGGTGGGCGACACA
GTGTCTTACAGCAAGAAGAGGCTGCGCTACGATAGCTATTCTAGCTACTGCAATGCAGTGGCAGAGGCAG
AGATCGAGGCAGAGGAGGGCGGCGTGGAGATGAAGCTGGCATCCGAGCTGGCAGACCCAGATCAGCCAAG
AGAGGACCCAGCAGAGGAGGAGAAGGAGGAGAAGGATGCCCCTGAGGTGCACCTGCTGTTCCACTTTCTG
CAGGTGCTGACCGCATGCTTCGGAAGCTTTGCCCACGGAGGCAACGACGTGAGCAATGCAATCGGACCAC
TGGTGGCCCTGTGGCTGATCTATAAGCAGGGAGGAGTCACCCAGGAGGCAGCAACACCCGTGTGGCTGCT
GTTTTACGGAGGAGTGGGAATCTGTACCGGACTGTGGGTGTGGGGCCGGAGAGTGATCCAGACAATGGGC
AAGGACCTGACCCCTATCACACCATCCTCTGGCTTTACCATCGAGCTGGCCAGCGCCTTCACAGTGGTCA
TCGCCTCCAACATCGGCCTGCCCGTGTCTACCACACACTGTAAAGTGGGATCTGTGGTGGCAGTGGGATG
GATCCGGAGCAGAAAGGCCGTGGATTGGAGGCTGTTTCGCAATATCTTCGTGGCATGGTTTGTGACCGTG
CCAGTGGCAGGACTGTTCTCCGCCGCCGTGATGGCCCTGCTGATGTATGGCATCCTGCCTTACGTG
